Addgene plasmid #196544: pHis-BRD4 BD1
Purpose: Expression of BRD4 Bromodomain (BD1) in E.coli
Depositing lab: Byung Il Lee. Depositing organization: National Cancer Center (KR). Publication: Crystal structure of [1,2,4]triazolo[4,3-b]pyridazine derivatives as BRD4 bromodomain inhibitors and structure-activity relationship study. Kim JH, Pandit N, Yoo M, Park TH, Choi JU, Park CH, Jung KY, Lee BI. Sci Rep. 2023 Jul 4;13(1):10805. doi: 10.1038/s41598-023-37527-w. PubMed 37402749.
Backbone
  Vector backbone: pHis (modified pET28b)
  Modifications to backbone: pET28b modified Vector_TEV cleavage site inserted
  Vector type: Bacterial Expression
Growth in bacteria
  Bacterial resistance: Kanamycin, 50 μg/mL
  Growth temperature: 37°C
  Growth strain: DH5alpha
  Copy number: Low Copy
Gene/Insert
  Gene/Insert name: BRD4 BD1 (alt name: HUNK1)
  Species: H. sapiens (human)
  Insert size (bp): 375
  Entrez Gene: BRD4 (a.k.a. CAP, CDLS6, FSHRG4, HUNK1, HUNKI, MCAP)
  Promoter: T7 promoter
  Cloning method: Restriction Enzyme; 5′ cloning site BamHI (not destroyed); 3′ cloning site XhoI (not destroyed)
  Sequencing primers: 5′ T7 promoter; 3′ T7 terminator
Terms and licenses: Academic/Nonprofit Terms; Industry Terms: Not Available to Industry
How to cite: pHis-BRD4 BD1 was a gift from Byung Il Lee (Addgene plasmid # 196544 ; http://n2t.net/addgene:196544 ; RRID:Addgene_196544)
