[The description below was written by a language model from this plasmid's Addgene catalogue record and pLannotate feature annotations shown in this document.]
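Description:
pHis-BRD4 BD1 is a bacterial expression plasmid for producing the first bromodomain (BD1) of human BRD4 in E. coli. It is built on pHis, a derivative of pET28b into which a TEV protease cleavage site was introduced. The 5.7 kb plasmid replicates from a pBR322-type ColE1 origin accompanied by the rop gene and the bom region, consistent with its catalogued low copy number, and it is selected with kanamycin through the aph(3')-Ia resistance gene. An f1 origin is also present, along with short tetracycline-resistance fragments and similar annotations that appear to be backbone remnants with no stated function.

The 375 bp BRD4 BD1 insert was cloned between BamHI and XhoI sites, both retained. It sits downstream of a T7 promoter with an adjacent lac operator and the T7 gene 10 ribosome binding site, and is followed by a T7 terminator. The plasmid carries its own lacI gene and promoter, so transcription is repressed until lactose or IPTG is added in a host that supplies T7 RNA polymerase. A TEV recognition site lies directly upstream of the insert, which would allow an N-terminal tag implied by the vector name to be removed after purification. However, the automated annotation marks a histidine tag only downstream of the insert, and the record does not say whether that one is translated. The annotation software labelled the insert as a BRD3 fragment, which most likely reflects homology among BET family bromodomains, since its 375 bp span matches the catalogued BRD4 BD1 insert exactly. The associated publication indicates that the protein was used for crystallographic and structure-activity studies of BRD4 bromodomain inhibitors.
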