Features (pLannotate 1.2.2; 20 found; start..end, strand, type, name):
    491..512     +  protein_bind   CAP binding site: CAP binding activates transcription in the presence of cAMP. E. coli catabolite activator protein
    527..818     +  CDS            TcR (fragment): tetracycline efflux protein; tet; confers resistance to tetracycline
    890..1270    -  CDS            YPB1_ECOLX: Protein predicted: Swiss-Prot protein existence level 4. From Escherichia coli.
   1287..1478    +  CDS            rop: Rop protein, which maintains plasmids at low copy number; rop
   1580..1719    +  misc_feature   bom: basis of mobility region from pBR322
   1905..2493    -  rep_origin     ori: high-copy-number ColE1/pMB1/pBR322/pUC origin of replication
   2615..3430    +  CDS            KanR: aminoglycoside phosphotransferase; aph(3')-Ia; confers resistance to kanamycin in bacteria or G418 (Geneticin®) in eukaryotes
   3439..3496    -  promoter       AmpR promoter (fragment): bla
   3549..3977    -  rep_origin     f1 ori (sequence partly withheld): f1 bacteriophage origin of replication; arrow indicates direction of (+) strand synthesis
   4014..4061    -  terminator     T7 terminator: transcription terminator for bacteriophage T7 RNA polymerase
   4069..4112    -  CDS            SET1 (fragment): solubility-enhancement tag derived from T7 phage gene 10B
   4138..4161    -  CDS            9xHis (fragment): 9xHis affinity tag
   4171..4545    -  CDS            BRD3 (fragment) (sequence partly withheld): BRD3_HUMAN - Also known as KIAA0043, RING3L. Experimental evidence at protein level: Swiss-Prot protein existence level 1. Chromatin reader that recognizes and binds hyperacetylated chromatin and plays a role in the regulation of transcription, probably by chromatin remodeling and interaction with transcription factors (PubMed:18406326, PubMed:27105114). Regulates transcription by promoting the binding of the transcription factor GATA1 to its targets (By similarity). From Homo sapiens (Human).
   4550..4569    -  CDS            TEV site (fragment): tobacco etch virus (TEV) protease recognition and cleavage site
   4619..4636    -  RBS            RBS (fragment): efficient ribosome binding site from bacteriophage T7 gene 10 (Olins and Rangwala, 1989)
   4651..4675    -  protein_bind   lac operator: The lac repressor binds to the lac operator to inhibit transcription in E. coli. This inhibition can be relieved by adding lactose or isopropyl-β-D-thiogalactopyranoside (IPTG). lac repressor encoded by lacI
   4676..4694    -  promoter       T7 promoter: promoter for bacteriophage T7 RNA polymerase
   4720..4999    +  CDS            TcR (fragment): tetracycline efflux protein; tet; confers resistance to tetracycline
   5007..5084    +  promoter       lacI promoter: lacI
   5085..478     +  CDS            lacI (across the origin): lac repressor; lacI; The lac repressor binds to the lac operator to inhibit transcription in E. coli. This inhibition can be relieved by adding lactose or isopropyl-β-D-thiogalactopyranoside (IPTG).
>Addgene plasmid #196544 | pHis-BRD4 BD1 | addgene full sequence | sequence record 387505 | Addgene NGS Result
TAAATATCTCACTCGCAATCAAATTCAGCCGATAGCGGAACGGGAAGGCGACTGGAGTGCCATGTCCGGT
TTTCAACAAACCATGCAAATGCTGAATGAGGGCATCGTTCCCACTGCGATGCTGGTTGCCAACGATCAGA
TGGCGCTGGGCGCAATGCGCGCCATTACCGAGTCCGGGCTGCGCGTTGGTGCGGACATCTCGGTAGTGGG
ATACGACGATACCGAAGACAGCTCATGTTATATCCCGCCGTTAACCACCATCAAACAGGATTTTCGCCTG
CTGGGGCAAACCAGCGTGGACCGCTTGCTGCAACTCTCTCAGGGCCAGGCGGTGAAGGGCAATCAGCTGT
TGCCCGTCTCACTGGTGAAAAGAAAAACCACCCTGGCGCCCAATACGCAAACCGCCTCTCCCCGCGCGTT
GGCCGATTCATTAATGCAGCTGGCACGACAGGTTTCCCGACTGGAAAGCGGGCAGTGAGCGCAACGCAAT
TAATGTAAGTTAGCTCACTCATTAGGCACCGGGATCTCGACCGATGCCCTTGAGAGCCTTCAACCCAGTC
AGCTCCTTCCGGTGGGCGCGGGGCATGACTATCGTCGCCGCACTTATGACTGTCTTCTTTATCATGCAAC
TCGTAGGACAGGTGCCGGCAGCGCTCTGGGTCATTTTCGGCGAGGACCGCTTTCGCTGGAGCGCGACGAT
GATCGGCCTGTCGCTTGCGGTATTCGGAATCTTGCACGCCCTCGCTCAAGCCTTCGTCACTGGTCCCGCC
ACCAAACGTTTCGGCGAGAAGCAGGCCATTATCGCCGGCATGGCGGCCCCACGGGTGCGCATGATCGTGC
TCCTGTCGTTGAGGACCCGGCTAGGCTGGCGGGGTTGCCTTACTGGTTAGCAGAATGAATCACCGATACG
CGAGCGAACGTGAAGCGACTGCTGCTGCAAAACGTCTGCGACCTGAGCAACAACATGAATGGTCTTCGGT
TTCCGTGTTTCGTAAAGTCTGGAAACGCGGAAGTCAGCGCCCTGCACCATTATGTTCCGGATCTGCATCG
CAGGATGCTGCTGGCTACCCTGTGGAACACCTACATCTGTATTAACGAAGCGCTGGCATTGACCCTGAGT
GATTTTTCTCTGGTCCCGCCGCATCCATACCGCCAGTTGTTTACCCTCACAACGTTCCAGTAACCGGGCA
TGTTCATCATCAGTAACCCGTATCGTGAGCATCCTCTCTCGTTTCATCGGTATCATTACCCCCATGAACA
GAAATCCCCCTTACACGGAGGCATCAGTGACCAAACAGGAAAAAACCGCCCTTAACATGGCCCGCTTTAT
CAGAAGCCAGACATTAACGCTTCTGGAGAAACTCAACGAGCTGGACGCGGATGAACAGGCAGACATCTGT
GAATCGCTTCACGACCACGCTGATGAGCTTTACCGCAGCTGCCTCGCGCGTTTCGGTGATGACGGTGAAA
ACCTCTGACACATGCAGCTCCCGGAGACGGTCACAGCTTGTCTGTAAGCGGATGCCGGGAGCAGACAAGC
CCGTCAGGGCGCGTCAGCGGGTGTTGGCGGGTGTCGGGGCGCAGCCATGACCCAGTCACGTAGCGATAGC
GGAGTGTATACTGGCTTAACTATGCGGCATCAGAGCAGATTGTACTGAGAGTGCACCATTGCGGTGTGAA
ATACCGCACAGATGCGTAAGGAGAAAATACCGCATCAGGCGCTCTTCCGCTTCCTCGCTCACTGACTCGC
TGCGCTCGGTCGTTCGGCTGCGGCGAGCGGTATCAGCTCACTCAAAGGCGGTAATACGGTTATCCACAGA
ATCAGGGGATAACGCAGGAAAGAACATGTGAGCAAAAGGCCAGCAAAAGGCCAGGAACCGTAAAAAGGCC
GCGTTGCTGGCGTTTTTCCATAGGCTCCGCCCCCCTGACGAGCATCACAAAAATCGACGCTCAAGTCAGA
GGTGGCGAAACCCGACAGGACTATAAAGATACCAGGCGTTTCCCCCTGGAAGCTCCCTCGTGCGCTCTCC
TGTTCCGACCCTGCCGCTTACCGGATACCTGTCCGCCTTTCTCCCTTCGGGAAGCGTGGCGCTTTCTCAT
AGCTCACGCTGTAGGTATCTCAGTTCGGTGTAGGTCGTTCGCTCCAAGCTGGGCTGTGTGCACGAACCCC
CCGTTCAGCCCGACCGCTGCGCCTTATCCGGTAACTATCGTCTTGAGTCCAACCCGGTAAGACACGACTT
ATCGCCACTGGCAGCAGCCACTGGTAACAGGATTAGCAGAGCGAGGTATGTAGGCGGTGCTACAGAGTTC
TTGAAGTGGTGGCCTAACTACGGCTACACTAGAAGGACAGTATTTGGTATCTGCGCTCTGCTGAAGCCAG
TTACCTTCGGAAAAAGAGTTGGTAGCTCTTGATCCGGCAAACAAACCACCGCTGGTAGCGGTGGTTTTTT
TGTTTGCAAGCAGCAGATTACGCGCAGAAAAAAAGGATCTCAAGAAGATCCTTTGATCTTTTCTACGGGG
TCTGACGCTCAGTGGAACGAAAACTCACGTTAAGGGATTTTGGTCATGAACAATAAAACTGTCTGCTTAC
ATAAACAGTAATACAAGGGGTGTTATGAGCCATATTCAACGGGAAACGTCTTGCTCTAGGCCGCGATTAA
ATTCCAACATGGATGCTGATTTATATGGGTATAAATGGGCTCGCGATAATGTCGGGCAATCAGGTGCGAC
AATCTATCGATTGTATGGGAAGCCCGATGCGCCAGAGTTGTTTCTGAAACATGGCAAAGGTAGCGTTGCC
AATGATGTTACAGATGAGATGGTCAGACTAAACTGGCTGACGGAATTTATGCCTCTTCCGACCATCAAGC
ATTTTATCCGTACTCCTGATGATGCATGGTTACTCACCACTGCGATCCCCGGGAAAACAGCATTCCAGGT
ATTAGAAGAATATCCTGATTCAGGTGAAAATATTGTTGATGCGCTGGCAGTGTTCCTGCGCCGGTTGCAT
TCGATTCCTGTTTGTAATTGTCCTTTTAACAGCGATCGCGTATTTCGTCTCGCTCAGGCGCAATCACGAA
TGAATAACGGTTTGGTTGATGCGAGTGATTTTGATGACGAGCGTAATGGCTGGCCTGTTGAACAAGTCTG
GAAAGAAATGCATAAACTTTTGCCATTCTCACCGGATTCAGTCGTCACTCATGGTGATTTCTCACTTGAT
AACCTTATTTTTGACGAGGGGAAATTAATAGGTTGTATTGATGTTGGACGAGTCGGAATCGCAGACCGAT
ACCAGGATCTTGCCATCCTATGGAACTGCCTCGGTGAGTTTTCTCCTTCATTACAGAAACGGCTTTTTCA
AAAATATGGTATTGATAATCCTGATATGAATAAATTGCAGTTTCATTTGATGCTCGATGAGTTTTTCTAA
GAATTAATTCATGAGCGGATACATATTTGAATGTATTTAGAAAAATAAACAAATAGGGGTTCCGCGCACA
TTTCCCCGAAAAGTGCCACCTAAATTGTAAGCGTTAATATTTTGTTAAAATTCGCGTTAAATTTTTGTTA
AATCAGCTCATTTTTTAACCAATAGGCCGAAATCGGCAAAATCCCTTATAAATCAAAAGAATAGACCGAG
ATAGGGT
[37 nt withheld, positions 3648-3684]
AAAGAACGTGGACTCCAACGTCAAAGG
[49 nt withheld, positions 3712-3760]
T
[91 nt withheld, positions 3762-3852]
G
[124 nt withheld, positions 3854-3977]
CCCATTCGCCAATCCGGATATAGTTCCTCCTTTCAGCAAAAAACCCCTCAAGACCCGTTTAGAGGCCCCA
AGGGGTTATGCTAGTTATTGCTCAGCGGTGGCAGCAGCCAACTCAGCTTCCTTTCGGGCTTTGTTTAGCA
GCCTAGGTATTAATCAATTAGTGGTGGTGGTGGTGGTGGTGGTGCTCGAGTTATTCTTCTGTGGGTAGCT
CATTTATTTT
[300 nt withheld, positions 4198-4497]
CTGCCTCTTGGGCTTGTTAGGGTTGGAGGTCTCTGGGGGCGGGGGGTTGGATCCCTGAAAATACAGGTTT
TCAGATCTCGGAACCAGCGATCCATGGTGATGGTGGTGATGCATATGTATATCTCCTTCTTAAAGTTAAT
TTAAATCTAGAGGGGAATTGTTATCCGCTCACAATTCCCCTATAGTGAGTCGTATTAATTTCGCGGGATC
GAGATCGATCTCGATCCTCTACGCCGGACGCATCGTGGCCGGCATCACCGGCGCCACAGGTGCGGTTGCT
GGCGCCTATATCGCCGACATCACCGATGGGGAAGATCGGGCTCGCCACTTCGGGCTCATGAGCGCTTGTT
TCGGCGTGGGTATGGTGGCAGGCCCCGTGGCCGGGGGACTGTTGGGCGCCATCTCCTTGCATGCACCATT
CCTTGCGGCGGCGGTGCTCAACGGCCTCAACCTACTACTGGGCTGCTTCCTAATGCAGGAGTCGCATAAG
GGAGAGCGTCGAGATCCCGGACACCATCGAATGGCGCAAAACCTTTCGCGGTATGGCATGATAGCGCCCG
GAAGAGAGTCAATTCAGGGTGGTGAATGTGAAACCAGTAACGTTATACGATGTCGCAGAGTATGCCGGTG
TCTCTTATCAGACCGTTTCCCGCGTGGTGAACCAGGCCAGCCACGTTTCTGCGAAAACGCGGGAAAAAGT
GGAAGCGGCGATGGCGGAGCTGAATTACATTCCCAACCGCGTGGCACAACAACTGGCGGGCAAACAGTCG
TTGCTGATTGGCGTTGCCACCTCCAGTCTGGCCCTGCACGCGCCGTCGCAAATTGTCGCGGCGATTAAAT
CTCGCGCCGATCAACTGGGTGCCAGCGTGGTGGTGTCGATGGTAGAACGAAGCGGCGTCGAAGCCTGTAA
AGCGGCGGTGCACAATCTTCTCGCGCAACGCGTCAGTGGGCTGATCATTAACTATCCGCTGGATGACCAG
GATGCCATTGCTGTGGAAGCTGCCTGCACTAATGTTCCGGCGTTATTTCTTGATGTCTCTGACCAGACAC
CCATCAACAGTATTATTTTCTCCCATGAAGACGGTACGCGACTGGGCGTGGAGCATCTGGTCGCATTGGG
TCACCAGCAAATCGCGCTGTTAGCGGGCCCATTAAGTTCTGTCTCGGCGCGTCTGCGTCTGGCTGGCTGG
CA
